>Addgene plasmid #171345 | pFTK073 | addgene full sequence | sequence record 351326 | Addgene NGS Result
GTGGCTCTTCAGTGGACGAAAGGGCCTCGTGATACGCCTATTTTTATAGGTTAATGTCATGATAATAATG
GTTTCTTAGACGTCAGGTGGCACTTTTCGGGGAAATGTGCGCGGAACCCCTATTTGTTTATTTTTCTAAA
TACATTCAAATATGTATCCGCTCATGAGACAATAACCCTGATAAATGCTTCAATAATATTGAAAAAGGAA
GAGTATGCGCTCACGCAACTGGTCCAGAACCTTGACCGAACGCAGCGGTGGTAACGGCGCAGTGGCGGTT
TTCATGGCTTGTTATGACTGTTTTTTTTTGGGGTACAGTCTATGCCTCGGGCATCCAAGCAGCAAGCGCG
TTACGCCGTGGGTCGATGTTTGATGTTATGGAGCAGCAACGATGTTACGCAGCAGGGCAGTCGCCCTAAA
ACAAAGTTAAACATCATGAGGGAAGCGGTGATCGCCGAAGTATCGACTCAACTATCAGAGGTAGTTGGCG
TCATCGAGCGCCATCTCGAACCGACGTTGCTGGCCGTACATTTGTACGGCTCCGCAGTGGATGGCGGCCT
GAAGCCACACAGCGATATTGATTTGCTGGTTACGGTGACCGTAAGGCTTGATGAAACAACGCGGCGAGCT
TTGATCAACGACCTTTTGGAAACTTCGGCTTCCCCTGGAGAGAGCGAGATTCTCCGCGCTGTAGAAGTCA
CCATTGTTGTGCACGACGACATCATTCCGTGGCGTTATCCAGCTAAGCGCGAACTGCAATTTGGAGAATG
GCAGCGCAATGACATTCTTGCAGGTATCTTCGAGCCAGCCACGATCGACATTGATCTGGCTATCTTGCTG
ACAAAAGCAAGAGAACATAGCGTTGCCTTGGTAGGTCCAGCGGCGGAGGAACTCTTTGATCCGGTTCCTG
AACAGGATCTATTTGAGGCGCTAAATGAAACCTTAACGCTATGGAACTCGCCGCCCGACTGGGCTGGCGA
TGAGCGAAATGTAGTGCTTACGTTGTCCCGCATTTGGTACAGCGCAGTAACCGGCAAAATCGCGCCGAAG
GATGTCGCTGCCGACTGGGCAATGGAGCGCCTGCCGGCCCAGTATCAGCCCGTCATACTTGAAGCTAGAC
AGGCTTATCTTGGACAAGAAGAAGATCGCTTGGCCTCGCGCGCAGATCAGTTGGAAGAATTTGTCCATTA
CGTAAAAGGCGAGATCACCAAGGTAGTCGGCAAATAACTGTCAGACCAAGTTTACTCATATATACTTTAG
ATTGATTTAAAACTTCATTTTTAATTTAAAAGGATCTAGGTGAAGATCCTTTTTGATAATCTCATGACCA
AAATCCCTTAACGTGAGTTTTCGTTCCACTGAGCGTCAGACCCCGTAGAAAAGATCAAAGGATCTTCTTG
AGATCCTTTTTTTCTGCGCGTAATCTGCTGCTTGCAAACAAAAAAACCACCGCTACCAGCGGTGGTTTGT
TTGCCGGATCAAGAGCTACCAACTCTTTTTCCGAAGGTAACTGGCTTCAGCAGAGCGCAGATACCAAATA
CTGTTCTTCTAGTGTAGCCGTAGTTAGGCCACCACTTCAAGAACTCTGTAGCACCGCCTACATACCTCGC
TCTGCTAATCCTGTTACCAGTGGCTGCTGCCAGTGGCGATAAGTCGTGTCTTACCGGGTTGGACTCAAGA
CGATAGTTACCGGATAAGGCGCAGCGGTCGGGCTGAACGGGGGGTTCGTGCACACAGCCCAGCTTGGAGC
GAACGACCTACACCGAACTGAGATACCTACAGCGTGAGCTATGAGAAAGCGCCACGCTTCCCGAAGGGAG
AAAGGCGGACAGGTATCCGGTAAGCGGCAGGGTCGGAACAGGAGAGCGCACGAGGGAGCTTCCAGGGGGA
AACGCCTGGTATCTTTATAGTCCTGTCGGGTTTCGCCACCTCTGACTTGAGCGTCGATTTTTGTGATGCT
CGTCAGGGGGGCGGAGCCTATGGAAAAACGCCAGCAACGCGGCCTTTTTACGGTTCCTGGCCTTTTGCTG
GCCTTTTGCTCACATGTTCTTTCCTGCGTTATCCCCTGATTCTGTGGATAACCGTATTACCGCCTTTGAG
TGAGCTGATACCGCTCGCCGCAGCCGAACGACCGAGCGCAGCGAGTCAGTGAGCGAGGAAGCGGAAGAGC
GCCCAATACGCAAACCGCCTCTCCCCGCGCGTTGGCCGATTCATTAATCACTCTGTGGTCTCAAGGTCCG
GGCGCGCCTCACTGAATGACTTCCTAAGTTCCGTGCTACCTGTCAGTGAACAATTTGAATATTTATCGTT
GCAATCTATTCCGTTAGAAACCCATGCTGTCGTAACCCCAAATAAGGACGACAAAAGGGTCCCAAAAAGC
ACGATCAAGACTCAACACTTCTTTAGTCTATTTCACCAAGGAAAAGTTTTTTTTTCATTAGAAGTGTATG
TGTATGTCACACTTTGGGATGAAGCAGATGCCGAACGGTTAATATTTGTATCAAAGGCAGACACTAATGG
TTATTGTAATACGAGGGTAAGCATTAGAGATATTACAAAAATAATATTAGAATTTATATTATCAATCGAC
CCGAATTACTATCTTCAAAAAGTAAAACCGGCAATAAGATCATATAAGAAGATATCCCCCGAGCTGATTA
GCGCAGCCAGTACGCCAGCAAGAACTTTAAGGATTTTGGCTAGAAGGCTTAAACAGTCAGGCAGCACGGT
TTTGAAAGAAATAGAATCTCCACGTTTTCAACAAGATCTTTATCTCTCATTCACCTGTCCTCGTGAGATT
TTGACCAAAATTTGTTTATTTACTAGACCTGCATCCCAGTACCTCTTCCCAGATTCTTCAAAAAACAGCA
AAAAGCATATACTAAATGGCGAGGAACTAATGAAATGGTGGGGCTTTATTTTGGATAGATTACTAATTGA
ATGCTTTCAAAATGATACAAAAGCAAAATTAAGGATACCGGGCGAAGATCCTGCTCGAGTAAGATCATAC
CTAAGAGGGATGAAATATCCACTATGGCAAGTGGGTGATATATTTACCTCTAAAGAAAATTCTCTTGCGG
TATATAATATTCCATTATTCCCAGACGATCCTAAGGCTAGATTTATACACCAATTGGCAGAGGAAGATCG
CCTCCTCAAAGTAAGCTTATCATCCTTCTGGATTGAACTACAAGAGCGTCAAGAGTTCAAATTAAGTGTC
ACATCATCTGTAATGGGTATTTCGGGATACTCTCTTGCCACTCCATCTTTATTTCCATCTAGTGCCGATG
TTATTGTACCGAAGTCAAGGAAGCAGTTTAGGGCAATCAAGAAGTACATTACTGGAGAGGAATACGATAC
AGAGGAAGGCGCAATAGAAGCTTTCACCAATATTCGTGATTTTCTATTGCTCAGAATGGCAACAAATCTC
CAATCTTTAACAGGGAAGAGGGAGCATCGGGAGAGAAATCAGCCGGTTCCTGCAAGCAACATCAACACGT
TGGCGATAACAATGCTAAAACCGCGTAAAAAAGCTAAAGCCTTGCCTAAAACTTTCGTGAGACCACGAA
Features (pLannotate 1.2.2; 7 found; start..end, strand, type, name):
    110..214     +  promoter       AmpR promoter: bla
    205..285     -  CDS            int (fragment): INT2_ECOLX - Protein inferred from homology: Swiss-Prot protein existence level 3. Putative integrase believed to be involved in the insertion of antibiotic resistance genes into plasmids and transposons. From Escherichia coli.
    373..429     +  CDS            GmR (fragment): gentamycin acetyltransferase; aacC1; confers resistance to gentamycin
    436..1224    +  CDS            aadA: S3AD_ECOLX - Experimental evidence at protein level: Swiss-Prot protein existence level 1. Mediates bacterial resistance to the antibiotics streptomycin and spectinomycin. From Escherichia coli.
   1398..1986    +  rep_origin     ori: high-copy-number ColE1/pMB1/pBR322/pUC origin of replication
   2169..2218    +  CDS            lacI (fragment): lac repressor; lacI; The lac repressor binds to the lac operator to inhibit transcription in E. coli. This inhibition can be relieved by adding lactose or isopropyl-β-D-thiogalactopyranoside (IPTG).
   2249..3553    +  CDS            RTT109: RT109_YEAST - Also known as KIM2, REM50. Experimental evidence at protein level: Swiss-Prot protein existence level 1. Required for acetylation of 'Lys-56' of histone H3 (H3K56ac) which occurs in S phase and disappears during G(2)/M phase of the cell cycle and is involved in transcription DNA repair process. H3K56 acetylation weakens of the interaction between the histone core and the surrounding DNA in the nucleosomal particle and drives chromatin disassembly. Involved in regulation of Ty1 transposition. From Saccharomyces cerevisiae (strain ATCC 204508 / S288c) (Baker's yeast).
