[The description below was written by a language model from this plasmid's Addgene catalogue record and pLannotate feature annotations shown in this document.]
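Description:
pFTK073 is a level 0 (LVL0) part plasmid from the Fungal Modular Cloning ToolKit, a synthetic biology collection for assembling genetic constructs in filamentous fungi. It is built on the MoClo entry backbone pICH41264 and totals about 3.6 kb. It is propagated in E. coli from a high-copy ColE1/pUC-type origin and selected with spectinomycin through the aadA aminoglycoside adenylyltransferase gene. An AmpR (bla) promoter lies upstream of aadA and presumably drives it. The short annotated fragments of an integron integrase, a gentamicin acetyltransferase and lacI are remnants of the backbone's resistance cassette and cloning region rather than functional genes.

The stored part is listed as "RTT109 HAT AD (for fusion)", meaning a histone acetyltransferase intended to serve as an activation domain. The feature table identifies a roughly 1.3 kb coding sequence matching Saccharomyces cerevisiae Rtt109, the enzyme responsible for acetylating histone H3 on lysine 56, a mark that loosens histone–DNA contacts and promotes chromatin disassembly. The catalogue's species field lists only generic fungal sources, whereas the annotation points to the baker's yeast protein.

No promoter or terminator flanks the coding sequence in the annotation, as expected for a level 0 part that is not expressed on its own. The "for fusion" label indicates that the part is meant to be joined in frame to another protein module during higher-level assembly into a transcription unit. A likely partner is a DNA-binding or targeting domain, giving a synthetic chromatin-modifying activator, but the record does not name the partner. It also does not give the flanking type IIS sites or fusion overhangs, and the cloning sites are listed as unknown.
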