Addgene plasmid #171345: pFTK073
Purpose: Part Plasmid Entry Vector (LVL0) from the Fungal Modular Cloning ToolKit.
Depositing lab: Arnold Driessen. Depositing organization: University of Groningen. Publication: Modular Synthetic Biology Toolkit for Filamentous Fungi. Mozsik L, Pohl C, Meyer V, Bovenberg RAL, Nygard Y, Driessen AJM. ACS Synth Biol. 2021 Nov 2. doi: 10.1021/acssynbio.1c00260. PubMed 34726388.
Backbone
  Vector backbone: pICH41264
  Vector type: Bacterial Expression, Yeast Expression, Synthetic Biology
Growth in bacteria
  Bacterial resistance: Spectinomycin, 50 μg/mL
  Growth temperature: 37°C
  Growth strain: DH5alpha
  Copy number: High Copy
Gene/Insert
  Gene/Insert name: RTT109 HAT AD (for fusion)
  Species: Penicillium, Aspergillus, or other fungal sources
  Mutation: n/a
  Cloning method: Restriction Enzyme; 5′ cloning site Unknown (unknown if destroyed)
Terms and licenses: Academic/Nonprofit Terms; Industry Terms: Not Available to Industry
How to cite: pFTK073 was a gift from Arnold Driessen (Addgene plasmid # 171345 ; http://n2t.net/addgene:171345 ; RRID:Addgene_171345)
